Addgene plasmid #199569: pRetroX-Tight-Pur-Trim69 isoform D (codon optimized)
Purpose: Stable and dox. inducible expression of Trim69 isoform D (codon optimized) after retroviral-mediated gene transfer
Depositing lab: Andrea Cimarelli & Yuxin Song. Depositing organization: INSERM U1111,Centre International de Recherche en Infectiologie (CIRI). Publication: Trim69 is a microtubule regulator that acts as a pantropic viral inhibitor. Song Y, Nguyen XN, Kumar A, da Silva C, Picard L, Etienne L, Cimarelli A. Proc Natl Acad Sci U S A. 2022 Oct 25;119(43):e2211467119. doi: 10.1073/pnas.2211467119. Epub 2022 Oct 17. PubMed 36251989.
Backbone
  Vector backbone: pRetroX-Tight-Pur
  Backbone manufacturer: Clontech
  Vector type: Retroviral ; Allows for Puromycin selection
Growth in bacteria
  Bacterial resistance: Ampicillin, 100 μg/mL
  Growth temperature: 37°C
  Growth strain: NEB Stable
  Copy number: High Copy
Gene/Insert
  Gene/Insert name: Trim69 isoform D (codon optimized)
  Species: H. sapiens (human)
  Mutation: codon optimized
  Entrez Gene: TRIM69 (a.k.a. HSD-34, HSD34, RNF36, Trif)
  Tag / fusion protein: Flag (N terminal on insert)
  Cloning method: Restriction Enzyme; 5′ cloning site BamHI (unknown if destroyed); 3′ cloning site EcoRI (unknown if destroyed)
Terms and licenses: Academic/Nonprofit Terms; Industry Terms: Not Available to Industry
How to cite: pRetroX-Tight-Pur-Trim69 isoform D (codon optimized) was a gift from Andrea Cimarelli & Yuxin Song (Addgene plasmid # 199569 ; http://n2t.net/addgene:199569 ; RRID:Addgene_199569)
