[The description below was written by a language model from this plasmid's Addgene catalogue record and pLannotate feature annotations shown in this document.]
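Description:
pRetroX-Tight-Pur-Trim69 isoform D (codon optimized) is a self-inactivating gammaretroviral transfer vector built on the Clontech pRetroX-Tight-Pur backbone, made for stable, doxycycline-inducible expression of human TRIM69 isoform D in mammalian cells after retroviral gene transfer. In bacteria the 7.4 kb plasmid is maintained through a high-copy ColE1/pUC-type origin and selected with ampicillin via the β-lactamase gene. Short rop and bom fragments and an SV40 promoter segment are also annotated in the backbone.

The viral portion begins with a CMV enhancer/promoter fused to a truncated 5' LTR, a hybrid arrangement that drives strong transcription of the genomic RNA in packaging cells. This is followed by a Ψ packaging signal and a truncated gag segment lacking its start codon, which together support encapsidation. The 3' LTR carries a ΔU3 deletion, so after reverse transcription and integration the LTR promoter activity is lost and expression depends on the internal promoters. The first of these is the tight TRE promoter (PTight, seven tet operators upstream of a minimal CMV promoter), which drives the codon-optimized TRIM69 isoform D coding sequence. The insert carries an N-terminal Flag tag and was cloned between BamHI and EcoRI sites. The annotation matches only a fragment of the full-length TRIM69 reference and a short part of a 3xFLAG element, which is consistent with a shorter isoform and a single Flag epitope. Downstream, a mouse PGK promoter expresses puromycin N-acetyltransferase for selection of transduced cells.

PTight responds only to a Tet transactivator, which is not encoded here and must be supplied separately in the target cells. The associated publication describes TRIM69 as a microtubule regulator with broad antiviral activity.
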