Features (pLannotate 1.2.2; 19 found; start..end, strand, type, name):
     83..462     +  enhancer       CMV enhancer: human cytomegalovirus immediate early enhancer
    463..666     +  promoter       CMV promoter: human cytomegalovirus (CMV) immediate early promoter
    667..842     +  LTR            5' LTR (truncated): truncated long terminal repeat from Moloney murine sarcoma virus
    964..1238    +  misc_feature   MESV Ψ (fragment): packaging signal of murine embryonic stem cell virus
   1305..1721    +  CDS            gag (truncated): truncated Moloney murine leukemia virus (MMLV) gag gene lacking the start codon
   1757..2071    +  promoter       tight TRE promoter: Tet-responsive promoter PTight, consisting of seven tet operator sequences followed by the minimal CMV promoter
   2090..2113    +  CDS            3xFLAG (fragment): three tandem FLAG® epitope tags
   2133..2966    +  CDS            TRIM69 (fragment): TRI69_HUMAN - Also known as RNF36. Experimental evidence at protein level: Swiss-Prot protein existence level 1. May have E3 ubiquitin-protein ligase activity. May play a role in apoptosis. From Homo sapiens (Human).
   2980..3479    +  promoter       PGK promoter: mouse phosphoglycerate kinase 1 promoter
   3500..4099    +  CDS            PuroR: puromycin N-acetyltransferase; pac from Streptomyces alboniger; confers resistance to puromycin
   4166..4238    +  CDS            env (fragment): murine leukemia virus gPr80 envelope polyprotein precursor; env; proteolytically cleaved into gp70SU and p15TM subunits
   4280..4705    +  LTR            3' LTR (ΔU3): self-inactivating 3' long terminal repeat (LTR) from Moloney murine leukemia virus
   4774..4814    +  CDS            rop (fragment): Rop protein, which maintains plasmids at low copy number; rop
   4916..4954    +  misc_feature   bom (fragment): basis of mobility region from pBR322
   4971..5300    +  promoter       SV40 promoter: SV40 enhancer and early promoter
   5306..5407    +  misc_feature   bom (fragment): basis of mobility region from pBR322
   5593..6181    -  rep_origin     ori: high-copy-number ColE1/pMB1/pBR322/pUC origin of replication
   6352..7212    -  CDS            AmpR: β-lactamase; bla; confers resistance to ampicillin, carbenicillin, and related antibiotics
   7213..7317    -  promoter       AmpR promoter: bla
>Addgene plasmid #199569 | pRetroX-Tight-Pur-Trim69 isoform D (codon optimized) | addgene full sequence | sequence record 392289 | Addgene NGS Result
TTAGCTTGGCCATTGCATACGTTGTATCCATATCATAATATGTACATTTATATTGGCTCATGTCCAACAT
TACCGCCATGTTGACATTGATTATTGACTAGTTATTAATAGTAATCAATTACGGGGTCATTAGTTCATAG
CCCATATATGGAGTTCCGCGTTACATAACTTACGGTAAATGGCCCGCCTGGCTGACCGCCCAACGACCCC
CGCCCATTGACGTCAATAATGACGTATGTTCCCATAGTAACGCCAATAGGGACTTTCCATTGACGTCAAT
GGGTGGAGTATTTACGGTAAACTGCCCACTTGGCAGTACATCAAGTGTATCATATGCCAAGTACGCCCCC
TATTGACGTCAATGACGGTAAATGGCCCGCCTGGCATTATGCCCAGTACATGACCTTATGGGACTTTCCT
ACTTGGCAGTACATCTACGTATTAGTCATCGCTATTACCATGGTGATGCGGTTTTGGCAGTACATCAATG
GGCGTGGATAGCGGTTTGACTCACGGGGATTTCCAAGTCTCCACCCCATTGACGTCAATGGGAGTTTGTT
TTGGCACCAAAATCAACGGGACTTTCCAAAATGTCGTAACAACTCCGCCCCATTGACGCAAATGGGCGGT
AGGCGTGTACGGTGGGAGGTCTATATAAGCAGAGCTCAATAAAAGAGCCCACAACCCCTCACTCGGCGCG
CCAGTCTTCCGATAGACTGCGTCGCCCGGGTACCCGTATTCCCAATAAAGCCTCTTGCTGTTTGCATCCG
AATCGTGGTCTCGCTGTTCCTTGGGAGGGTCTCCTCTGAGTGATTGACTACCCACGACGGGGGTCTTTCA
TTTGGGGGCTCGTCCGGGATTTGGAGACCCCTGCCCAGGGACCACCGACCCACCACCGGGAGGTAAGCTG
GCCAGCAACTTATCTGTGTCTGTCCGATTGTCTAGTGTCTATGTTTGATGTTATGCGCCTGCGTCTGTAC
TAGTTAGCTAACTAGCTCTGTATCTGGCGGACCCGTGGTGGAACTGACGAGTTCTGAACACCCGGCCGCA
ACCCTGGGAGACGTCCCAGGGACTTTGGGGGCCGTTTTTGTGGCCCGACCTGAGGAAGGGAGTCGATGTG
GAATCCGACCCCGTCAGGATATGTGGTTCTGGTAGGAGACGAGAACCTAAAACAGTTCCCGCCTCCGTCT
GAATTTTTGCTTTCGGTTTGGAACCGAAGCCGCGCGTCTTGTCTGCTGCAGCGCTGCAGCATCGTTCTGT
GTTGTCTCTGTCTGACTGTGTTTCTGTATTTGTCTGAAAATTAGGGCCAGACTGTTACCACTCCCTTAAG
TTTGACCTTAGGTCACTGGAAAGATGTCGAGCGGATCGCTCACAACCAGTCGGTAGATGTCAAGAAGAGA
CGTTGGGTTACCTTCTGCTCTGCAGAATGGCCAACCTTTAACGTCGGATGGCCGCGAGACGGCACCTTTA
ACCGAGACCTCATCACCCAGGTTAAGATCAAGGTCTTTTCACCTGGCCCGCATGGACACCCAGACCAGGT
CCCCTACATCGTGACCTGGGAAGCCTTGGCTTTTGACCCCCCTCCCTGGGTCAAGCCCTTTGTACACCCT
AAGCCTCCGCCTCCTCTTCCTCCATCCGCCCCGTCTCTCCCCCTTGAACCTCCTCGTTCGACCCCGCCTC
GATCCTCCCTTTATCCAGCCCTCACTCCTTCTCTAGGCGCCGGAATTGAAGATCTGAGGCCCTTTCGTCT
TCACTCGAGTTTACTCCCTATCAGTGATAGAGAACGTATGTCGAGTTTACTCCCTATCAGTGATAGAGAA
CGATGTCGAGTTTACTCCCTATCAGTGATAGAGAACGTATGTCGAGTTTACTCCCTATCAGTGATAGAGA
ACGTATGTCGAGTTTACTCCCTATCAGTGATAGAGAACGTATGTCGAGTTTATCCCTATCAGTGATAGAG
AACGTATGTCGAGTTTACTCCCTATCAGTGATAGAGAACGTATGTCGAGGTAGGCGTGTACGGTGGGAGG
CCTATATAAGCAGAGCTCGTTTAGTGAACCGTCAGATCGCCTGGAGAAGGATCCACCATGGACTACAAAG
ACGATGACGATAAGGGTGGCGGAGCGGCCGCCGAGTTCCTCAAGCTCCATCAGTTCCTGCACTCCAAGGA
AAAGGATATCCTCACCGAGCTGAGAGAGGAAGGCAAAGCCCTGAATGAAGAGATGGAGCTGAACCTGAGC
CAGCTCCAGGAGCAGTGCCTGCTGGCCAAGGACATGCTCGATATTACCACCCTGCTGCACTCCCTGGAGC
AGGGCATGAAGGTCCTGGCCACCAGAGAGCTCATTTCCAGGAAGCTGAACCTGGGCCAGTATAAGGGCCC
CATTCAGTACATGGTGTGGAGGGAGATGCAGGACACCCTGTGTCCCGGCCTGAGCCCTCTGACACTGGAC
CCCAAAACAGCCCACCCCAATCTGGTGCTGTCCAAGAGCCAGACCTCCGTGTGGCATGGCGACATCAAGA
AGATCATGCCCGATGACCCCGAGAGGTTTGACAGCAGCGTCGCTGTGCTGGGCTCCAGAGGCTTTACCAG
CGGCAAATGGTACTGGGAAGTGGAGGTGGCCAAAAAGACCAAATGGACAGTGGGAGTGGTGAGGGAAAGC
ATTATCAGGAAGGGCAGCTGTCCTCTGACACCTGAGCAGGGCTTTTGGCTGCTGAGGCTGAGAAACCAGA
CAGACCTGAAGGCCCTGGACCTCCCCAGCTTCAGCCTGACCCTGACAAACAACCTGGACAAGGTCGGCAT
CTACCTGGACTACGAGGGAGGCCAGCTGAGCTTCTATAATGCCAAAACCATGACACACATCTATACCTTT
TCCAACACATTTATGGAGAAGCTGTACCCTTATTTCTGTCCCTGCCTGAACGACGGCGGCGAAAATAAGG
AGCCCCTGCACATTCTGCACCCCCAGTGAGAATTCTACCGGGTAGGGGAGGCGCTTTTCCCAAGGCAGTC
TGGAGCATGCGCTTTAGCAGCCCCGCTGGGCACTTGGCGCTACACAAGTGGCCTCTGGCCTCGCACACAT
TCCACATCCACCGGTAGGCGCCAACCGGCTCCGTTCTTTGGTGGCCCCTTCGCGCCACCTTCTACTCCTC
CCCTAGTCAGGAAGTTCCCCCCCGCCCCGCAGCTCGCGTCGTGCAGGACGTGACAAATGGAAGTAGCACG
TCTCACTAGTCTCGTGCAGATGGACAGCACCGCTGAGCAATGGAAGCGGGTAGGCCTTTGGGGCAGCGGC
CAATAGCAGCTTTGCTCCTTCGCTTTCTGGGCTCAGAGGCTGGGAAGGGGTGGGTCCGGGGGCGGGCTCA
GGGGCGGGCTCAGGGGCGGGGCGGGCGCCCGAAGGTCCTCCGGAGGCCCGGCATTCTGCACGCTTCAAAA
GCGCACGTCTGCCGCGCTGTTCTCCTCTTCCTCATCTCCGGGCCTTTCGACCTGCAGCCCAAGCTTACCA
TGACCGAGTACAAGCCCACGGTGCGCCTCGCCACCCGCGACGACGTCCCCAGGGCCGTACGCACCCTCGC
CGCCGCGTTCGCCGACTACCCCGCCACGCGCCACACCGTCGATCCGGACCGCCACATCGAGCGGGTCACC
GAGCTGCAAGAACTCTTCCTCACGCGCGTCGGGCTCGACATCGGCAAGGTGTGGGTCGCGGACGACGGCG
CCGCGGTGGCGGTCTGGACCACGCCGGAGAGCGTCGAAGCGGGGGCGGTGTTCGCCGAGATCGGCCCGCG
CATGGCCGAGTTGAGCGGTTCCCGGCTGGCCGCGCAGCAACAGATGGAAGGCCTCCTGGCGCCGCACCGG
CCCAAGGAGCCCGCGTGGTTCCTGGCCACCGTCGGCGTCTCGCCCGACCACCAGGGCAAGGGTCTGGGCA
GCGCCGTCGTGCTCCCCGGAGTGGAGGCGGCCGAGCGCGCCGGGGTGCCCGCCTTCCTGGAGACCTCCGC
GCCCCGCAACCTCCCCTTCTACGAGCGGCTCGGCTTCACCGTCACCGCCGACGTCGAGGTGCCCGAAGGA
CCGCGCACCTGGTGCATGACCCGCAAGCCCGGTGCCTGACGCCCGCCCCACGACCCGCAGCGCCCGACCG
AAAGGAGCGCACGACCCCATGCATCGGCGTCTCGAGATATCAGTGGTCCAGGCTCTAGTTTTGACTCAAC
AATATCACCAGCTGAAGCCTATAGAGTACGAGCCATAGATAAAATAAAAGATTTTATTTAGTCTCCAGAA
AAAGGGGGGAATGAAAGACCCCACCTGTAGGTTTGGCAAGCTAGCTTAAGTAACGCCATTTTGCAAGGCA
TGGAAAAATACATAACTGAGAATAGAGAAGTTCAGATCAAGGTCAGGAACAGATGGAACAGGGTCGACCC
TAGAGAACCATCAGATGTTTCCAGGGTGCCCCAAGGACCTGAAATGACCCTGTGCCTTATTTGAACTAAC
CAATCAGTTCGCTTCTCGCTTCTGTTCGCGCGCTTCTGCTCCCCGAGCTCAATAAAAGAGCCCACAACCC
CTCACTCGGGGCGCCAGTCCTCCGATTGACTGAGTCGCCCGGGTACCCGTGTATCCAATAAACCCTCTTG
CAGTTGCATCCGACTTGTGGTCTCGCTGTTCCTTGGGAGGGTCTCCTCTGAGTGATTGACTACCCGTCAG
CGGGGGTCTTTCATTTGGGGGCTCGTCCGGGATCGGGAGACCCCTGCCCAGGGACCACCGACCCACCACC
GGGAGGTAAGCTGGCTGCCTCGCGCGTTTCGGTGATGACGGTGAAAACCTCTGACACATGCAGCTCCCGG
AGACGGTCACAGCTTGTCTGTAAGCGGATGCCGGGAGCAGACAAGCCCGTCAGGGCGCGTCAGCGGGTGT
TGGCGGGTGTCGGGGCGCAGCCATGACCCAGTCACGTAGCGATAGCGGAGTGTAGATCCGGCTGTGGAAT
GTGTGTCAGTTAGGGTGTGGAAAGTCCCCAGGCTCCCCAGCAGGCAGAAGTATGCAAAGCATGCATCTCA
ATTAGTCAGCAACCAGGTGTGGAAAGTCCCCAGGCTCCCCAGCAGGCAGAAGTATGCAAAGCATGCATCT
CAATTAGTCAGCAACCATAGTCCCGCCCCTAACTCCGCCCATCCCGCCCCTAACTCCGCCCAGTTCCGCC
CATTCTCCGCCCCATGGCTGACTAATTTTTTTTATTTATGCAGAGGCCGAGGCCGCCTCGGCCTCTGAGC
TATTCCAGAAGTAGTGAGGAGGCTTTTTTGGAGGCCTAGGCTTTTGCAAAAAGCTTACTGGCTTAACTAT
GCGGCATCAGAGCAGATTGTACTGAGAGTGCACCATATGCGGTGTGAAATACCGCACAGATGCGTAAGGA
GAAAATACCGCATCAGGCGCTCTTCCGCTTCCTCGCTCACTGACTCGCTGCGCTCGGTCGTTCGGCTGCG
GCGAGCGGTATCAGCTCACTCAAAGGCGGTAATACGGTTATCCACAGAATCAGGGGATAACGCAGGAAAG
AACATGTGAGCAAAAGGCCAGCAAAAGGCCAGGAACCGTAAAAAGGCCGCGTTGCTGGCGTTTTTCCATA
GGCTCCGCCCCCCTGACGAGCATCACAAAAATCGACGCTCAAGTCAGAGGTGGCGAAACCCGACAGGACT
ATAAAGATACCAGGCGTTTCCCCCTGGAAGCTCCCTCGTGCGCTCTCCTGTTCCGACCCTGCCGCTTACC
GGATACCTGTCCGCCTTTCTCCCTTCGGGAAGCGTGGCGCTTTCTCATAGCTCACGCTGTAGGTATCTCA
GTTCGGTGTAGGTCGTTCGCTCCAAGCTGGGCTGTGTGCACGAACCCCCCGTTCAGCCCGACCGCTGCGC
CTTATCCGGTAACTATCGTCTTGAGTCCAACCCGGTAAGACACGACTTATCGCCACTGGCAGCAGCCACT
GGTAACAGGATTAGCAGAGCGAGGTATGTAGGCGGTGCTACAGAGTTCTTGAAGTGGTGGCCTAACTACG
GCTACACTAGAAGGACAGTATTTGGTATCTGCGCTCTGCTGAAGCCAGTTACCTTCGGAAAAAGAGTTGG
TAGCTCTTGATCCGGCAAACAAACCACCGCTGGTAGCGGTGGTTTTTTTGTTTGCAAGCAGCAGATTACG
CGCAGAAAAAAAGGATCTCAAGAAGATCCTTTGATCTTTTCTACGGGGTCTGACGCTCAGTGGAACGAAA
ACTCACGTTAAGGGATTTTGGTCATGAGATTATCAAAAAGGATCTTCACCTAGATCCTTTTAAATTAAAA
ATGAAGTTTTAAATCAATCTAAAGTATATATGAGTAAACTTGGTCTGACAGTTACCAATGCTTAATCAGT
GAGGCACCTATCTCAGCGATCTGTCTATTTCGTTCATCCATAGTTGCCTGACTCCCCGTCGTGTAGATAA
CTACGATACGGGAGGGCTTACCATCTGGCCCCAGTGCTGCAATGATACCGCGAGACCCACGCTCACCGGC
TCCAGATTTATCAGCAATAAACCAGCCAGCCGGAAGGGCCGAGCGCAGAAGTGGTCCTGCAACTTTATCC
GCCTCCATCCAGTCTATTAATTGTTGCCGGGAAGCTAGAGTAAGTAGTTCGCCAGTTAATAGTTTGCGCA
ACGTTGTTGCCATTGCTGCAGGCATCGTGGTGTCACGCTCGTCGTTTGGTATGGCTTCATTCAGCTCCGG
TTCCCAACGATCAAGGCGAGTTACATGATCCCCCATGTTGTGCAAAAAAGCGGTTAGCTCCTTCGGTCCT
CCGATCGTTGTCAGAAGTAAGTTGGCCGCAGTGTTATCACTCATGGTTATGGCAGCACTGCATAATTCTC
TTACTGTCATGCCATCCGTAAGATGCTTTTCTGTGACTGGTGAGTACTCAACCAAGTCATTCTGAGAATA
GTGTATGCGGCGACCGAGTTGCTCTTGCCCGGCGTCAACACGGGATAATACCGCGCCACATAGCAGAACT
TTAAAAGTGCTCATCATTGGAAAACGTTCTTCGGGGCGAAAACTCTCAAGGATCTTACCGCTGTTGAGAT
CCAGTTCGATGTAACCCACTCGTGCACCCAACTGATCTTCAGCATCTTTTACTTTCACCAGCGTTTCTGG
GTGAGCAAAAACAGGAAGGCAAAATGCCGCAAAAAAGGGAATAAGGGCGACACGGAAATGTTGAATACTC
ATACTCTTCCTTTTTCAATATTATTGAAGCATTTATCAGGGTTATTGTCTCATGAGCGGATACATATTTG
AATGTATTTAGAAAAATAAACAAATAGGGGTTCCGCGCACATTTCCCCGAAAAGTGCCACCTGACGTCTA
AGAAACCATTATTATCATGACATTAACCTATAAAAATAGGCGTATCACGAGGCCCTTTCGTCTTCAAGAA
