>Addgene plasmid #199569 | pRetroX-Tight-Pur-Trim69 isoform D (codon optimized) | depositor partial sequence | sequence record 386790 | Flag-tagged Trim69 isoform D
ATGGACTACAAAGACGATGACGATAAGGGTGGCGGAGCGGCCGCCGAGTTCCTCAAGCTCCATCAGTTCC
TGCACTCCAAGGAAAAGGATATCCTCACCGAGCTGAGAGAGGAAGGCAAAGCCCTGAATGAAGAGATGGA
GCTGAACCTGAGCCAGCTCCAGGAGCAGTGCCTGCTGGCCAAGGACATGCTCGATATTACCACCCTGCTG
CACTCCCTGGAGCAGGGCATGAAGGTCCTGGCCACCAGAGAGCTCATTTCCAGGAAGCTGAACCTGGGCC
AGTATAAGGGCCCCATTCAGTACATGGTGTGGAGGGAGATGCAGGACACCCTGTGTCCCGGCCTGAGCCC
TCTGACACTGGACCCCAAAACAGCCCACCCCAATCTGGTGCTGTCCAAGAGCCAGACCTCCGTGTGGCAT
GGCGACATCAAGAAGATCATGCCCGATGACCCCGAGAGGTTTGACAGCAGCGTCGCTGTGCTGGGCTCCA
GAGGCTTTACCAGCGGCAAATGGTACTGGGAAGTGGAGGTGGCCAAAAAGACCAAATGGACAGTGGGAGT
GGTGAGGGAAAGCATTATCAGGAAGGGCAGCTGTCCTCTGACACCTGAGCAGGGCTTTTGGCTGCTGAGG
CTGAGAAACCAGACAGACCTGAAGGCCCTGGACCTCCCCAGCTTCAGCCTGACCCTGACAAACAACCTGG
ACAAGGTCGGCATCTACCTGGACTACGAGGGAGGCCAGCTGAGCTTCTATAATGCCAAAACCATGACACA
CATCTATACCTTTTCCAACACATTTATGGAGAAGCTGTACCCTTATTTCTGTCCCTGCCTGAACGACGGC
GGCGAAAATAAGGAGCCCCTGCACATTCTGCACCCCCAGTGA
